>Addgene plasmid #147322 | pnYC-NpG-DmNot10_407-635_Q | depositor full sequence | sequence record 289769 | Full Sequence
GGTATGGCAATGAAAGACGGTGAGCTGGTGATATGGGATAGTGTTCACCCTTGTTACACCGTTTTCCATG
AGCAAACTGAAACGTTTTCATCGCTCTGGAGTGAATACCACGACGATTTCCGGCAGTTTCTACACATATA
TTCGCAAGATGTGGCGTGTTACGGTGAAAACCTGGCCTATTTCCCTAAAGGGTTTATTGAGAATATGTTT
TTCGTCTCAGCCAATCCCTGGGTGAGTTTCACCAGTTTTGATTTAAACGTGGCCAATATGGACAACTTCT
TCGCCCCCGTTTTCACCATGGGCAAATATTATACGCAAGGCGACAAGGTGCTGATGCCGCTGGCGATTCA
GGTTCATCATGCCGTCTGTGATGGCTTCCATGTCGGCAGAATGCTTAATGAATTACAACAGTACTGCGAT
GAGTGGCAGGGCGGGGCGTAATTTTTTTAAGGCAGTTATTGGTGCCCTTAAACGCCTGGTGCTACGCCTG
AATAAGTGATAATAAGCGGATGAATGGCAGAAATTCGAAAGCAAATTCGACCCGGTCGTCGGTTCAGGGC
AGGGTCGTTAAATAGCCGCTTATGTCTATTGCTGGTTTACCGGTTTATTGACTACCGGAAGCAGTGTGAC
CGTGTGCTTCTCAAATGCCTGAGGCCAGTTTGCTCAGGCTCTCCCCGTGGAGGTAATAATTGACGATATG
ATCATTTATTCTGCCTCCCAGAGCCTGATAAAAACGGTTAGCGCTTCGTTAATACAGATGTAGGTGTTCC
ACAGGGTAGCCAGCAGCATCCTGCGATGCAGATCCGGAACATAATGGTGCAGGGCGCTTGTTTCGGCGTG
GGTATGGTGGCAGGCCCCGTGGCCGGGGGACTGTTGGGCGCTGCCGGCACCTGTCCTACGAGTTGCATGA
TAAAGAAGACAGTCATAAGTGCGGCGACGATAGTCATGCCCCGCGCCCACCGGAAGGAGCTACCGGACAG
CGGTGCGGACTGTTGTAACTCAGAATAAGAAATGAGGCCGCTCATGGCGTTGACTCTCAGTCATAGTATC
GTGGTATCACCGGTTGGTTCCACTCTCTGTTGCGGGCAACTTCAGCAGCACGTAGGGGACTTCCGCGTTT
CCAGACTTTACGAAACACGGAAACCGAAGACCATTCATGTTGTTGCTCAGGTCGCAGACGTTTTGCAGCA
GCAGTCGCTTCACGTTCGCTCGCGTATCGGTGATTCATTCTGCTAACCAGTAAGGCAACCCCGCCAGCCT
AGCCGGGTCCTCAACGACAGGAGCACGATCATGCGCACCCGTGGCCAGGACCCAACGCTGCCCGAGATGC
GCCGCGTGCGGCTGCTGGAGATGGCGGACGCGATGGATATGTTCTGCCAAGGGTTGGTTTGCGCATTCAC
AGTTCTCCGCAAGAATTGATTGGCTCCAATTCTTGGAGTGGTGAATCCGTTAGCGAGGTGCCGCCGGCTT
CCATTCAGGTCGAGGTGGCCCGGCTCCATGCACCGCGACGCAACGCGGGGAGGCAGACAAGGTATAGGGC
GGCGCCTACAATCCATGCCAACCCGTTCCATGTGCTCGCCGAGGCGGCATAAATCGCCGTGACGATCAGC
GGTCCAGTGATCGAAGTTAGGCTGGTAAGAGCCGCGAGCGATCCTTGAAGCTGTCCCTGATGGTCGTCAT
CTACCTGCCTGGACAGCATGGCCTGCAACGCGGGCATCCCGATGCCGCCGGAAGCGAGAAGAATCATAAT
GGGGAAGGCCATCCAGCCTCGCGTCGCGAACGCCAGCAAGACGTAGCCCAGCGCGTCGGCCGCCATGCCG
GCGATAATGGCCTGCTTCTCGCCGAAACGTTTGGTGGCGGGACCAGTGACGAAGGCTTGAGCGAGGGCGT
GCAAGATTCCGAATACCGCAAGCGACAGGCCGATCATCGTCGCGCTCCAGCGAAAGCGGTCCTCGCCGAA
AATGACCCAGAGCGCTGCCGGCACCTGTCCTACGAGTTGCATGATAAAGAAGACAGTCATAAGTGCGGCG
ACGATAGTCATGCCCCGCGCCCACCGGAAGGAGCTGACTGGGTTGAAGGCTCTCAAGGGCATCGGTCGAC
GCTCTCCCTTATGCGACTCCTGCATTAGGAAGCAGCCCAGTAGTAGGTTGAGGCCGTTGAGCACCGCCGC
CGCAAGGAATGGTGCATGCAAGGAGATGGCGCCCAACAGTCCCCCGGCCACGGGGCCTGCCACCATACCC
ACGCCGAAACAAGCGCTCATGAGCCCGAAGTGGCGAGCCCGATCTTCCCCATCGGTGATGTCGGCGATAT
AGGCGCCAGCAACCGCACCTGTGGCGCCGGTGATGCCGGCCACGATGCGTCCGGCGTAGAGGATCAGACT
AAGATCTCGATCCCGCGAAATTAATACGACTCACTATAGGGGAATTGTGAGCGGATAACAATTCCCCACT
AGTAATAATTTTGTTTAACTTTAAGAAGGAGATATACCATGGCCCCTATACTAGGTTATTGGAAAATTAA
GGGCCTTGTGCAACCCACTCGACTTCTTTTGGAATATCTTGAAGAAAAATATGAAGAGCATTTGTATGAG
CGCGATGAAGGTGATAAATGGCGAAACAAAAAGTTTGAATTGGGTTTGGAGTTTCCCAATCTTCCTTATT
ATATTGATGGTGATGTTAAATTAACACAGTCTATGGCCATCATACGTTATATAGCTGACAAGCACAACAT
GTTGGGTGGTTGTCCAAAAGAGCGTGCAGAGATTTCAATGCTTGAAGGAGCGGTTTTGGATATTAGATAC
GGTGTTTCGAGAATTGCATATAGTAAAGACTTTGAAACTCTCAAAGTTGATTTTCTTAGCAAGCTACCTG
AAATGCTGAAAATGTTCGAAGATCGTTTATGTCATAAAACATATTTAAATGGTGATCATGTAACCCATCC
TGACTTCATGTTGTATGACGCTCTTGATGTTGTTTTATACATGGACCCAATGTGCCTGGATGCGTTCCCA
AAATTAGTTTGTTTTAAAAAACGTATTGAAGCTATCCCACAAATTGATAAGTACTTGAAATCCAGCAAGT
ATATAGCATGGCCTTTGCAGGGCTGGCAAGCCACGTTTGGTGGTGGCGACCATCCGCCAAAATCGGATGG
TACCGGCAGCGGCCTGGAAGTTCTGTTCCAGGGGCCCCATATGCTCGAGCTTAAGCAATTGGGATCCACA
AAGCCATACGCTCCTCAATCGGCGGGAGTTCCAGAGCCCACGCTGGAATTCGCTGTCTTGTGTCTACGTA
GCGCGTTAACGCTTACGCAGCACTACAAGACGAGGTTTCACATGGCGGCGGTCTCCTCGGAGGATGTGGA
AGCACCCGAACCCAAGGACCCAACTCAGGAGAGTTGGCGTCATCCCCAGGACAATAACTTCTGCAATCCC
TCGAAGCCAGTCAGCCTAGAGTCTTTGGAAAACATGATGGCTGCCATATATGCTGCTCACAGCTTCGTCT
CGCTGCGCCTAGGCGATCATGTGACCGCGCTCGAGATGTCGGAAAAACTGCTGGCCTGTGAACGCTTGTC
CGATGCACACAAATTGCTAGGTCACATGTACGCTGGCGAGGCGTTGATGCTTATGGACAAGGCCAGCGAG
GCACGCGACCATTTGGACCCTACTTTTGTGGGCACACTAAACGCCTTCGATTTTGAGACGCGTGACTGGC
AACTGAAGTCGGTGGACGCCGCTCAGAACGTTGTGCGGTATAATCTGGCCGTTGCCATGGCTCTACAGAA
CGACCTGCCTCAAGCTAAAGCACTCCTGGCCAATTTAACTCATTCGCTGGTTGCCAACAAGGCGCTTGCT
TTGCGACGCTTCATGGACCTCAAAATGGGTCCCGTTCCTGGCGGGACGCCGAGTTAGTCTAGAGCTAGCC
CTAGGAGATCCGGCTGCTAACAAAGCCCGAAAGGAAGCTGAGTTGGCTGCTGCCACCGCTGAGCAATAAC
TAGCATAACCCCTTGGGGCCTCTAAACGGGTCTTGAGGGGTTTTTTGCTGAAAGGAGGAACTATATCCGG
ATATCCCGCAAGAGGCCCGGCAGTACCGGCATAACCAAGCCTATGCCTACAGCATCCAGGGTGACGGTGC
CGAGGATGACGATGAGCGCATTGTTAGATTTCATACACGGTGCCTGACTGCGTTAGCAATTTAACTGTGA
TAAACTACCGCATTAAAGCTTATCGATGATAAGCTGTCAAACATGAGAATTACAACTTATATCGTATGGG
GCTGACTTCAGGTGCTACATTTGAAGAGATAAATTGCACTGAAATCAAGAAATATTTTATCTGATTAATA
AGATGATCTTCTTGAGATCGTTTTGGTCTGCGCGTAATCTCTTGCTCTGAAAACGAAAAAACCGCCTTGC
AGGGCGGTTTTTCGAAGGTTCTCTGAGCTACCAACTCTTTGAACCGAGGTAACTGGCTTGGAGGAGCGCA
GTCACCAAAACTTGTCCTTTCAGTTTAGCCTTAACCGGCGCATGACTTCAAGACTAACTCCTCTAAATCA
ATTACCAGTGGCTGCTGCCAGTGGTGCTTTTGCATGTCTTTCCGGGTTGGACTCAAGACGATAGTTACCG
GATAAGGCGCAGCGGTCGGACTGAACGGGGGGTTCGTGCATACAGTCCAGCTTGGAGCGAACTGCCTACC
CGGAACTGAGTGTCAGGCGTGGAATGAGACAAACGCGGCCATAACAGCGGAATGACACCGGTAAACCGAA
AGGCAGGAACAGGAGAGCGCACGAGGGAGCCGCCAGGGGGAAACGCCTGGTATCTTTATAGTCCTGTCGG
GTTTCGCCACCACTGATTTGAGCGTCAGATTTCGTGATGCTTGTCAGGGGGGCGGAGCCTATGGAAAAAC
GGCTTTGCCGCGGCCCTCTCACTTCCCTGTTAAGTATCTTCCTGGCATCTTCCAGGAAATCTCCGCCCCG
TTCGTAAGCCATTTCCGCTCGCCGCAGTCGAACGACCGAGCGTAGCGAGTCAGTGAGCGAGGAAGCGGAA
TATATCCTGTATCACATATTCTGCTGACGCACCGGTGCAGCCTTTTTTCTCCTGCCACATGAAGCACTTC
ACTGACACCCTCATCAGTGCCAACATAGTAAGCCAGTATACACTCCCCTAGCGCTGATGTCCGGCGGTGC
TTTTGCCGTTACGCACCACCCCGTCAGTAGCTGAACAGGAGGGACAGCTGATAGAAACAGAAGCCACTGG
AGCACCTCAAAAACACCATCATACACTAAATCAGTAAGTTGGCAGCATCACCCGACGCACTTTGCGCCGA
ATAAATACCTGTGACGGAAGATCACTTCGCAGAATAAATAAATCCTGGTGTCCCTGTTGATACCGGGAAG
CCCTGGGCCAACTTTTGGCGAAAATGAGACGTTGATCGGCACGTAAGAGGTTCCAACTTTCACCATAATG
AAATAAGATCACTACCGGGCGTATTTTTTGAGTTATCGAGATTTTCAGGAGCTAAGGAAGCTAAAATGGA
GAAAAAAATCACTGGATATACCACCGTTGATATATCCCAATGGCATCGTAAAGAACATTTTGAGGCATTT
CAGTCAGTTGCTCAATGTACCTATAACCAGACCGTTCAGCTGGATATTACGGCCTTTTTAAAGACCGTAA
AGAAAAATAAGCACAAGTTTTATCCGGCCTTTATTCACATTCTTGCCCGCCTGATGAATGCTCATCCGGA
ATTC
Features (pLannotate 1.2.2; 18 found; start..end, strand, type, name):
    739..834     -  CDS            resD (fragment): REDF_ECOLI - Also known as D. Protein inferred from homology: Swiss-Prot protein existence level 3. Acts as a repressor of transcription and as a site-specific resolvase that cleaves at the RfsF site. From Escherichia coli (strain K12).
    824..881     +  CDS            TcR (fragment): tetracycline efflux protein; tet; confers resistance to tetracycline
    878..971     -  CDS            TcR (fragment): tetracycline efflux protein; tet; confers resistance to tetracycline
   1475..2375    -  CDS            TcR (fragment): tetracycline efflux protein; tet; confers resistance to tetracycline
   2402..2420    +  promoter       T7 promoter: promoter for bacteriophage T7 RNA polymerase
   2421..2445    +  protein_bind   lac operator: The lac repressor binds to the lac operator to inhibit transcription in E. coli. This inhibition can be relieved by adding lactose or isopropyl-β-D-thiogalactopyranoside (IPTG). lac repressor encoded by lacI
   2460..2482    +  RBS            RBS: efficient ribosome binding site from bacteriophage T7 gene 10 (Olins and Rangwala, 1989)
   2493..3143    +  CDS            GST: glutathione S-transferase from Schistosoma japonicum
   3215..3904    +  CDS            Not10 (fragment): CNO10_DROME - Experimental evidence at protein level: Swiss-Prot protein existence level 1. Component of the CCR4-NOT complex which is one of the major cellular mRNA deadenylases and is linked to various cellular processes including bulk mRNA degradation, miRNA-mediated repression, translational repression during translational initiation and general transcription regulation. Additional complex functions may be a consequence of its influence on mRNA expression. Is not required for association of CNOT7 to the CCR4-NOT complex (By similarity). From Drosophila melanogaster (Fruit fly).
   3933..3982    +  CDS            SET1 (fragment): solubility-enhancement tag derived from T7 phage gene 10B
   3990..4037    +  terminator     T7 terminator: transcription terminator for bacteriophage T7 RNA polymerase
   4060..4164    -  CDS            TcR (fragment): tetracycline efflux protein; tet; confers resistance to tetracycline
   4212..4240    -  promoter       tet promoter: E. coli promoter for tetracycline efflux protein gene
   4352..4897    +  rep_origin     p15A ori: Plasmids containing the medium-copy-number p15A origin of replication can be propagated in E. coli cells that contain a second plasmid with the ColE1 origin.
   4985..5040    +  rep_origin     RSF ori (fragment): Plasmids containing the RSF 1030 origin of replication can be propagated in E. coli cells that contain additional plasmids with compatible origins.
   5159..5302    -  mobile_element IS1 (fragment): prokaryotic transposable element IS1
   5423..5525    +  promoter       cat promoter: promoter of the E. coli cat gene encoding chloramphenicol acetyltransferase
   5526..441     +  CDS            CmR (across the origin): chloramphenicol acetyltransferase; cat; confers resistance to chloramphenicol
