[The description below was written by a language model from this plasmid's Addgene catalogue record and pLannotate feature annotations shown in this document.]
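Description:
pnYC-NpG-DmNot10_407-635_Q is a bacterial expression plasmid for producing a fragment of Drosophila melanogaster Not10 (residues 407–635), a component of the CCR4-NOT deadenylase complex involved in mRNA decay and translational repression. The catalogue lists the backbone as unknown, but the annotated 5.7 kb sequence shows a p15A origin of replication together with a complete chloramphenicol acetyltransferase gene under its own cat promoter. It also contains several disrupted pieces of the tetracycline resistance gene and the tet promoter, which suggests the expression cassette sits within the former tet region of a pACYC-type vector. Selection is therefore by chloramphenicol, and the plasmid is recorded as low copy. Because p15A is compatible with ColE1-type origins, such a plasmid can be maintained alongside a second expression vector, which suits co-expression of complex partners, although the record does not state this as the intended use.

The expression cassette is driven by a T7 promoter followed by a lac operator and the phage T7 gene 10 ribosome binding site, so transcription needs T7 RNA polymerase in the host and is held off by lac repressor until induced with IPTG. No lacI gene is annotated on the plasmid. The open reading frame begins with Schistosoma japonicum glutathione S-transferase, followed after a short linker by the Not10 fragment, giving an N-terminal GST fusion suitable for glutathione affinity purification or pull-down assays. The record does not describe the linker or any protease site. A T7 terminator closes the unit. The short SET1, RSF ori, IS1 and resD matches appear to be minor vector-derived fragments. The depositor sequence may be theoretical rather than fully verified.
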