Addgene plasmid #147322: pnYC-NpG-DmNot10_407-635_Q
Purpose: Bacterial Expression of DmNot10_407-635
Depositing lab: Elisa Izaurralde. Depositing organization: Max Planck Institute for Developmental Biology.
Backbone
  Vector backbone: Unknown
  Vector type: Bacterial Expression
Growth in bacteria
  Bacterial resistance: Chloramphenicol, 25 μg/mL
  Growth temperature: 37°C
  Growth strain: DH5alpha
  Copy number: Low Copy
Gene/Insert
  Gene/Insert name: DmNot10_407-635
  Species: D. melanogaster (fly)
  Entrez Gene: Not10 (a.k.a. Dmel_CG18616, CG18616, Dmel\CG18616, NOT10, dNot10)
  Cloning method: Unknown
Terms and licenses: Academic/Nonprofit Terms; Industry Terms: Not Available to Industry
Depositor comments: ORF extracted fromNCBI:NM_141958.3. Plasmids from this collection were made available to the research community and donated after the lab closed. Please note that the sequence provided by the depositing laboratory may be theoretical/predicted or based on Sanger sequencing results. There may be discrepancies between sequencing results obtained by Addgene and the depositor sequence. If an Addgene verified sequence is not available, please contact before placing your order to request that our lab fully sequence the plasmid.
How to cite: pnYC-NpG-DmNot10_407-635_Q was a gift from Elisa Izaurralde (Addgene plasmid # 147322 ; http://n2t.net/addgene:147322 ; RRID:Addgene_147322)
